Addgene plasmid #129617: mCherry-PLEKHG2
Purpose: RhoGEF
Depositing lab: Dorus Gadella. Depositing organization: University of Amsterdam. Publication: Identification of guanine nucleotide exchange factors that increase Cdc42 activity in primary human endothelial cells. Reinhard NR, Van Der Niet S, Chertkova A, Postma M, Hordijk PL, Gadella TWJ Jr, Goedhart J. Small GTPases. 2019 Aug 30:1-15. doi: 10.1080/21541248.2019.1658509. PubMed 31469028.
Backbone
  Vector backbone: pEGFP-C1
  Backbone manufacturer: Clontech
  Vector type: Mammalian Expression
Growth in bacteria
  Bacterial resistance: Kanamycin, 50 μg/mL
  Growth temperature: 37°C
  Growth strain: DH5alpha
  Copy number: High Copy
Gene/Insert
  Gene/Insert name: PLEKHG2
  Species: Synthetic
  Promoter: CMV
  Cloning method: Restriction Enzyme; 5′ cloning site Unknown (unknown if destroyed); 3′ cloning site Unknown (unknown if destroyed)
Terms and licenses: Academic/Nonprofit Terms; Industry Terms: Not Available to Industry
How to cite: mCherry-PLEKHG2 was a gift from Dorus Gadella (Addgene plasmid # 129617 ; http://n2t.net/addgene:129617 ; RRID:Addgene_129617)
