[The description below was written by a language model from this plasmid's Addgene catalogue record and pLannotate feature annotations shown in this document.]
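Description:
mCherry-PLEKHG2 is a mammalian expression plasmid of about 8.9 kb built on the Clontech pEGFP-C1 backbone, in which the original green fluorescent protein has been replaced by the red fluorescent protein mCherry. The human cytomegalovirus immediate early enhancer and promoter drive a single open reading frame in which mCherry sits at the N-terminus, followed after a short linker by the PLEKHG2 coding sequence, with transcripts terminated by the SV40 polyadenylation signal. The catalogue lists the insert species as synthetic, but the sequence annotation matches the insert to human PLEKHG2, a Rho-family guanine nucleotide exchange factor reported to act on Cdc42 and Rac1, to be activated by G protein beta-gamma subunits, and to influence actin polymerization. A remnant of the multiple cloning site lies just downstream of the insert; the restriction sites used for cloning are not recorded.

The plasmid is propagated in E. coli at high copy from a pUC-type ColE1 origin and selected with kanamycin. The Tn5 NeoR/KanR gene is placed behind both a bacterial promoter and the SV40 early promoter and ends with an HSV TK polyadenylation signal, so the same marker can give G418 resistance in mammalian cells. An f1 origin is also present for single-stranded DNA production. The short large T antigen, ble and bGH poly(A) fragments annotated in the table look like incidental matches within backbone sequence rather than functional elements.

The associated work concerns identifying exchange factors that raise Cdc42 activity in primary human endothelial cells. The construct accordingly suits transient expression of red-tagged PLEKHG2, allowing transfected cells to be identified and the protein's localization followed while its effects on GTPase signalling are assessed.
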