Features (pLannotate 1.2.2; 15 found; start..end, strand, type, name):
     61..364     +  enhancer       CMV enhancer: human cytomegalovirus immediate early enhancer
    365..568     +  promoter       CMV promoter: human cytomegalovirus (CMV) immediate early promoter
    613..1320    +  CDS            mCherry: mCherry is a basic (constitutively fluorescent) red fluorescent protein published in 2004, derived from Discosoma sp.. It is reported to be a very rapidly-maturing monomer with low acid sensitivity.
   1336..5493    +  CDS            PLEKHG2: PKHG2_HUMAN - Experimental evidence at protein level: Swiss-Prot protein existence level 1. May be a transforming oncogene with exchange activity for CDC42 (By similarity). May be a guanine-nucleotide exchange factor (GEF) for RAC1 and CDC42. Activated by the binding to subunits beta and gamma of the heterotrimeric guanine nucleotide-binding protein (G protein) (PubMed:18045877). Involved in the regulation of actin polymerization (PubMed:26573021). From Homo sapiens (Human).
   5497..5533    +  misc_feature   MCS (fragment): multiple cloning site
   5550..5634    +  CDS            large T antigen (fragment): large T antigen from SV40 (simian virus 40)
   5657..5778    +  polyA_signal   SV40 poly(A) signal: SV40 polyadenylation signal
   5812..6240    -  rep_origin     f1 ori (sequence partly withheld): f1 bacteriophage origin of replication; arrow indicates direction of (+) strand synthesis
   6267..6371    +  promoter       AmpR promoter: bla
   6373..6730    +  promoter       SV40 promoter: SV40 enhancer and early promoter
   6765..7559    +  CDS            NeoR/KanR: aminoglycoside phosphotransferase from Tn5; aph(3')-II (or nptII); confers resistance to neomycin, kanamycin, and G418 (Geneticin®)
   7580..7732    +  CDS            ble (fragment): BLE_KLEPN - Experimental evidence at protein level: Swiss-Prot protein existence level 1. Binding protein with a strong affinity to the bleomycin family of antibiotics. Binds to CL990; an antimitotic-antibiotic compound. From Klebsiella pneumoniae.
   7791..7838    +  polyA_signal   HSV TK poly(A) signal: herpes simplex virus thymidine kinase polyadenylation signal (Cole and Stacy, 1985)
   7929..7945    -  polyA_signal   bGH poly(A) signal (fragment): bovine growth hormone polyadenylation signal
   8167..8755    +  rep_origin     ori: high-copy-number ColE1/pMB1/pBR322/pUC origin of replication
>Addgene plasmid #129617 | mCherry-PLEKHG2 | addgene full sequence | sequence record 261653 | Addgene NGS Result
TAGTTATTAATAGTAATCAATTACGGGGTCATTAGTTCATAGCCCATATATGGAGTTCCGCGTTACATAA
CTTACGGTAAATGGCCCGCCTGGCTGACCGCCCAACGACCCCCGCCCATTGACGTCAATAATGACGTATG
TTCCCATAGTAACGCCAATAGGGACTTTCCATTGACGTCAATGGGTGGAGTATTTACGGTAAACTGCCCA
CTTGGCAGTACATCAAGTGTATCATATGCCAAGTACGCCCCCTATTGACGTCAATGACGGTAAATGGCCC
GCCTGGCATTATGCCCAGTACATGACCTTATGGGACTTTCCTACTTGGCAGTACATCTACGTATTAGTCA
TCGCTATTACCATGGTGATGCGGTTTTGGCAGTACATCAATGGGCGTGGATAGCGGTTTGACTCACGGGG
ATTTCCAAGTCTCCACCCCATTGACGTCAATGGGAGTTTGTTTTGGCACCAAAATCAACGGGACTTTCCA
AAATGTCGTAACAACTCCGCCCCATTGACGCAAATGGGCGGTAGGCGTGTACGGTGGGAGGTCTATATAA
GCAGAGCTGGTTTAGTGAACCGTCAGATCCGCTAGCGCTACCGGTCGCCACCATGGTGAGCAAGGGCGAG
GAGGATAACATGGCCATCATCAAGGAGTTCATGCGCTTCAAGGTGCACATGGAGGGCTCCGTGAACGGCC
ACGAGTTCGAGATCGAGGGCGAGGGCGAGGGCCGCCCCTACGAGGGCACCCAGACCGCCAAGCTGAAGGT
GACCAAGGGTGGCCCCCTGCCCTTCGCCTGGGACATCCTGTCCCCTCAGTTCATGTACGGCTCCAAGGCC
TACGTGAAGCACCCCGCCGACATCCCCGACTACTTGAAGCTGTCCTTCCCCGAGGGCTTCAAGTGGGAGC
GCGTGATGAACTTCGAGGACGGCGGCGTGGTGACCGTGACCCAGGACTCCTCCCTGCAGGACGGCGAGTT
CATCTACAAGGTGAAGCTGCGCGGCACCAACTTCCCCTCCGACGGCCCCGTAATGCAGAAGAAGACCATG
GGCTGGGAGGCCTCCTCCGAGCGGATGTACCCCGAGGACGGCGCCCTGAAGGGCGAGATCAAGCAGAGGC
TGAAGCTGAAGGACGGCGGCCACTACGACGCTGAGGTCAAGACCACCTACAAGGCCAAGAAGCCCGTGCA
GCTGCCCGGCGCCTACAACGTCAACATCAAGTTGGACATCACCTCCCACAACGAGGACTACACCATCGTG
GAACAGTACGAACGCGCCGAGGGCCGCCACTCCACCGGCGGCATGGACGAGCTGTACAAGTCCGGACTCA
GATCTATGCCTGAGGGAGCCCAAGGACTGAGCCTCTCCAAACCTAGCCCAAGCCTCGGGTGTGGCCGAAG
AGGTGAAGTGTGTGACTGTGGCACCGTGTGTGAGACTCGGACAGCTCCTGCAGCCCCCACCATGGCCTCC
CCCCGAGGTTCTGGGAGCTCCACATCCCTGAGCACAGTGGGCTCTGAGGGGGATCCAGCCCCTGGGCCCA
CTCCAGCCTGCTCAGCCTCCAGGCCAGAGCCCCTTCCAGGGCCTCCCATCCGCCTACATCTCTCTCCGGT
GGGGATCCCAGGTTCAGCCAGACCCTCAAGGCTGGAGCGTGTGGCCCGGGAGATCGTGGAGACAGAACGG
GCCTATGTCAGGGACCTCCGCAGCATCGTGGAGGACTACCTGGGCCCTCTGCTGGACGGCGGGGTCCTGG
GGCTGAGCGTGGAGCAGGTGGGCACGCTGTTTGCCAACATTGAGGACATCTACGAGTTCAGCAGCGAGCT
CCTGGAGGACTTGGAGAACAGCAGCAGCGCCGGGGGTATTGCCGAGTGCTTCGTGCAGAGGAGCGAGGAT
TTTGACATCTACACATTGTACTGCATGAACTACCCGAGCTCCCTGGCCCTGCTCCGGGAGCTGTCGTTGT
CTCCGCCAGCAGCCCTGTGGCTGCAGGAGCGCCAGGCCCAGCTTCGCCACTCGCTGCCCCTGCAGAGCTT
CCTGCTGAAACCTGTCCAGCGCATTCTCAAGTACCATCTGCTGCTGCAGGAACTAGGGAAGCACTGGGCG
GAGGGCCCAGGCACTGGGGGTCGCGAGATGGTGGAGGAAGCTATTGTGTCCATGACAGCGGTTGCCTGGT
ACATCAACGACATGAAGCGCAAGCAGGAGCATGCAGCGCGCCTCCAGGAAGTGCAGCGGCGGCTGGGTGG
CTGGACCGGACCAGAGCTCAGTGCTTTTGGGGAACTGGTGTTGGAGGGCGCGTTCCGAGGAGGCGGAGGG
GGTGGCCCCCGGCTACGAGGGGGTGAGCGGCTGCTCTTCCTGTTCTCTCGGATGCTGCTGGTGGCCAAGC
GCAGGGGGCTGGAGTACACCTACAAAGGCCACATCTTCTGCTGCAACCTGAGCGTGAGCGAGAGTCCCCG
AGACCCTCTAGGGTTCAAGGTGTCTGATCTGACCATTCCCAAGCACAGACACCTGCTCCAGGCCAAGAAC
CAAGAAGAGAAGAGGCTGTGGATTCACTGTCTCCAGCGCCTCTTCTTTGAGAACCACCCTGCCTCCATCC
CTGCCAAGGCAAAGCAAGTTCTCCTTGAAAACAGCCTGCATTGTGCCCCCAAAAGTAAGCCTGTCCTAGA
GCCCCTGACACCCCCACTTGGGTCTCCTCGACCTCGAGATGCTAGAAGTTTTACCCCTGGGCGAAGGAAC
ACAGCTCCATCTCCTGGGCCCTCTGTGATTCGCCGAGGCCGCAGGCAGTCTGAGCCGGTGAAGGACCCTT
ATGTCATGTTCCCACAGAACGCTAAGCCTGGATTCAAGCACGCTGGCAGCGAAGGGGAACTCTACCCTCC
AGAATCTCAGCCACCAGTTTCAGGCTCTGCACCCCCTGAGGACCTGGAGGATGCTGGACCCCCAACACTG
GACCCCTCTGGGACCTCAATCACTGAAGAAATCCTGGAACTGCTGAATCAGCGAGGCCTTCGAGATCCAG
GGCCGTCCACCCATGACATTCCCAAGTTCCCCGGAGACTCCCAGGTGCCTGGCGACAGCGAAACCCTCAC
ATTCCAAGCCCTGCCCAGCCGGGACTCTTCAGAAGAGGAGGAGGAGGAAGAGGAAGGGCTGGAGATGGAT
GAACGGGGGCCTTCCCCACTCCACGTCCTGGAAGGGCTCGAAAGTTCCATTGCAGCTGAAATGCCCAGCA
TTCCCTGCCTTACCAAAATTCCTGACGTGCCCAACCTTCCTGAAATTCCCAGCCGCTGTGAAATTCCCGA
AGGTTCTCGCCTTCCTAGTCTCTCTGACATTTCCGATGTTTTTGAGATGCCCTGCCTTCCAGCCATACCT
AGTGTCCCCAACACCCCCAGTCTGTCTAGCACTCCCACCCTCTCCTGTGACTCCTGGCTCCAAGGGCCTC
TGCAGGAACCAGCTGAGGCTCCAGCCACCAGGAGAGAACTGTTTTCTGGGAGCAATCCTGGGAAACTGGG
AGAGCCGCCTTCAGGAGGCAAGGCAGGGCCAGAGGAGGATGAAGAAGGGGTATCATTCACAGACTTCCAG
CCCCAGGATGTCACCCAACATCAGGGATTCCCAGATGAGCTGGCATTCCGCTCTTGCTCAGAAATCCGGA
GCGCCTGGCAGGCATTGGAACAGGGACAGCTGGCCCGGCCAGGCTTCCCAGAGCCACTGCTGATCCTGGA
GGATTCGGATCTGGGTGGAGACAGCGGGAGCGGGAAGGCAGGAGCCCCGAGTTCAGAAAGGACGGCGTCC
CGAGTGCGAGAGCTGGCCCGGCTTTACAGCGAGCGGATCCAGCAGATGCAGCGGGCGGAGACTCGGGCAT
CAGCCAATGCCCCGCGCCGCCGGCCTCGGGTTCTGGCCCAACCCCAGCCATCCCCCTGTCTGCCCCAGGA
GCAGGCAGAGCCAGGGCTCCTGCCTGCCTTTGGACACGTGCTGGTATGTGAGCTGGCCTTCCCACTGACA
TGTGCCCAGGAGTCTGTCCCCCTGGGTCCTGCTGTCTGGGTTCAAGCTGCCATACCTTTGTCAAAGCAGG
GAGGCAGCCCGGATGGCCAGGGTCTACATGTTTCCAATTTGCCTAAGCAAGACCTTCCGGGCATCCACGT
TTCAGCTGCTACCCTTTTGCCTGAGCAAGGAGGTTCCCGGCATGTCCAGGCTCCAGCCGCCACACCTTTG
CCCAAGCAAGAAGGCCCCCTGCACCTCCAGGTGCCGGCTCTTACAACTTTCTCTGATCAAGGCCACCCAG
AAATCCAAGTTCCAGCCACCACTCCTTTGCCTGAGCATAAAAGTCACATGGTTATACCAGCTCCATCCAC
CGCCTTTTGTCCTGAGCAGGGACACTGTGCGGACATCCACGTTCCCACCACTCCAGCTTTGCCCAAGGAG
ATTTGTTCTGATTTCACAGTTTCAGTCACCACCCCTGTGCCCAAGCAAGAAGGTCACCTAGACAGCGAGA
GCCCAACCAATATCCCACTGACAAAGCAAGGAGGTTCCAGGGATGTTCAGGGCCCAGACCCTGTCTGCAG
TCAACCCATCCAGCCTTTGTCTTGGCATGGAAGCAGCCTGGATCCCCAGGGCCCAGGCGACACCCTACCA
CCCTTGCCATGTCACCTCCCAGACCTTCAGATTCCAGGTACCTCACCTTTGCCTGCACATGGAAGCCACC
TGGACCATCGGATCCCAGCCAACGCCCCACTGTCTTTGTCCCAGGAGCTCCCAGACACTCAGGTTCCAGC
TACCACACCTTTGCCCCTGCCACAAGTCCTCACAGACATCTGGGTCCAAGCCCTCCCAACTTCACCCAAG
CAGGGAAGCCTCCCAGACATCCAGGGTCCAGCGGCTGCACCTCCACTTCCGGAGCCAAGCCTTACAGATA
CACAGGTCCAAAAACTCACACCTTCGTTGGAGCAGAAGAGCCTCATAGATGCCCATGTTCCAGCTGCCAC
ACCTTTACCTGAGAGAGGAGGCTCTCTAGACATTCAGGGCCTCTCACCCACCCCAGTTCAGACCACCATG
GTTTTGTCCAAACCAGGAGGCTCCTTAGCCTCTCACGTTGCCAGGTTGGAGTCTTCAGACTTGACGCCAC
CTCATAGTCCCCCACCTTCCAGCCGTCAGCTCCTGGGCCCCAATGCAGCTGCCCTCTCCAGATACCTGGC
AGCCTCATATATCAGCCAAAGCCTGGCTCGGCGGCAGGGGCCTGGGGGAGGGGCCCCCGCAGCCTCCCGG
GGCTCCTGGTCCTCTGCTCCCACGTCACGGGCATCTTCGCCGCCCCCCCAGCCCCAGCCACCACCTCCCG
CAGCCAGGCGGCTCAGCTATGCCACGACGGTTAACATCCACGTGGGCGGGGGTGGGCGGCTGCGGCCAGC
CAAGGCCCAGGTCCGGTTGAACCACCCTGCTCTCTTGGCCTCCACACAGGAATCTATGGGCCTTCACAGG
GCCCAGGGGGCTCCTGATGCCCCCTTCCACATGTGAGAATTCTGCAGTCGACGGTACCGCGGGCCCGGGA
TCCACCGGATCTAGATAACTGATCATAATCAGCCATACCACATTTGTAGAGGTTTTACTTGCTTTAAAAA
ACCTCCCACACCTCCCCCTGAACCTGAAACATAAAATGAATGCAATTGTTGTTGTTAACTTGTTTATTGC
AGCTTATAATGGTTACAAATAAAGCAATAGCATCACAAATTTCACAAATAAAGCATTTTTTTCACTGCAT
TCTAGTTGTGGTTTGTCCAAACTCATCAATGTATCTTAAGGCGTAAATTGTAAGCGTTAATATTTTGTTA
AAATTCGCGTTAAATTTTTGTTAAATCAGCTCATTTTTTAACCAATAGGCCGAAATCGGCAAAATCCCTT
ATAAATCAAAAGAATAGACCGAGATAGGGT
[37 nt withheld, positions 5911-5947]
AAAGAACGTGGACTCCAACGTCAAAGG
[49 nt withheld, positions 5975-6023]
T
[91 nt withheld, positions 6025-6115]
G
[124 nt withheld, positions 6117-6240]
CAGGTGGCACTTTTCGGGGAAATGTGCGCGGAACCCCTATTTGTTTATTTTTCTAAATACATTCAAATAT
GTATCCGCTCATGAGACAATAACCCTGATAAATGCTTCAATAATATTGAAAAAGGAAGAGTCCTGAGGCG
GAAAGAACCAGCTGTGGAATGTGTGTCAGTTAGGGTGTGGAAAGTCCCCAGGCTCCCCAGCAGGCAGAAG
TATGCAAAGCATGCATCTCAATTAGTCAGCAACCAGGTGTGGAAAGTCCCCAGGCTCCCCAGCAGGCAGA
AGTATGCAAAGCATGCATCTCAATTAGTCAGCAACCATAGTCCCGCCCCTAACTCCGCCCATCCCGCCCC
TAACTCCGCCCAGTTCCGCCCATTCTCCGCCCCATGGCTGACTAATTTTTTTTATTTATGCAGAGGCCGA
GGCCGCCTCGGCCTCTGAGCTATTCCAGAAGTAGTGAGGAGGCTTTTTTGGAGGCCTAGGCTTTTGCAAA
GATCGATCAAGAGACAGGATGAGGATCGTTTCGCATGATTGAACAAGATGGATTGCACGCAGGTTCTCCG
GCCGCTTGGGTGGAGAGGCTATTCGGCTATGACTGGGCACAACAGACAATCGGCTGCTCTGATGCCGCCG
TGTTCCGGCTGTCAGCGCAGGGGCGCCCGGTTCTTTTTGTCAAGACCGACCTGTCCGGTGCCCTGAATGA
ACTGCAAGACGAGGCAGCGCGGCTATCGTGGCTGGCCACGACGGGCGTTCCTTGCGCAGCTGTGCTCGAC
GTTGTCACTGAAGCGGGAAGGGACTGGCTGCTATTGGGCGAAGTGCCGGGGCAGGATCTCCTGTCATCTC
ACCTTGCTCCTGCCGAGAAAGTATCCATCATGGCTGATGCAATGCGGCGGCTGCATACGCTTGATCCGGC
TACCTGCCCATTCGACCACCAAGCGAAACATCGCATCGAGCGAGCACGTACTCGGATGGAAGCCGGTCTT
GTCGATCAGGATGATCTGGACGAAGAGCATCAGGGGCTCGCGCCAGCCGAACTGTTCGCCAGGCTCAAGG
CGAGCATGCCCGACGGCGAGGATCTCGTCGTGACCCATGGCGATGCCTGCTTGCCGAATATCATGGTGGA
AAATGGCCGCTTTTCTGGATTCATCGACTGTGGCCGGCTGGGTGTGGCGGACCGCTATCAGGACATAGCG
TTGGCTACCCGTGATATTGCTGAAGAGCTTGGCGGCGAATGGGCTGACCGCTTCCTCGTGCTTTACGGTA
TCGCCGCTCCCGATTCGCAGCGCATCGCCTTCTATCGCCTTCTTGACGAGTTCTTCTGAGCGGGACTCTG
GGGTTCGAAATGACCGACCAAGCGACGCCCAACCTGCCATCACGAGATTTCGATTCCACCGCCGCCTTCT
ATGAAAGGTTGGGCTTCGGAATCGTTTTCCGGGACGCCGGCTGGATGATCCTCCAGCGCGGGGATCTCAT
GCTGGAGTTCTTCGCCCACCCTAGGGGGAGGCTAACTGAAACACGGAAGGAGACAATACCGGAAGGAACC
CGCGCTATGACGGCAATAAAAAGACAGAATAAAACGCACGGTGTTGGGTCGTTTGTTCATAAACGCGGGG
TTCGGTCCCAGGGCTGGCACTCTGTCGATACCCCACCGAGACCCCATTGGGGCCAATACGCCCGCGTTTC
TTCCTTTTCCCCACCCCACCCCCCAAGTTCGGGTGAAGGCCCAGGGCTCGCAGCCAACGTCGGGGCGGCA
GGCCCTGCCATAGCCTCAGGTTACTCATATATACTTTAGATTGATTTAAAACTTCATTTTTAATTTAAAA
GGATCTAGGTGAAGATCCTTTTTGATAATCTCATGACCAAAATCCCTTAACGTGAGTTTTCGTTCCACTG
AGCGTCAGACCCCGTAGAAAAGATCAAAGGATCTTCTTGAGATCCTTTTTTTCTGCGCGTAATCTGCTGC
TTGCAAACAAAAAAACCACCGCTACCAGCGGTGGTTTGTTTGCCGGATCAAGAGCTACCAACTCTTTTTC
CGAAGGTAACTGGCTTCAGCAGAGCGCAGATACCAAATACTGTTCTTCTAGTGTAGCCGTAGTTAGGCCA
CCACTTCAAGAACTCTGTAGCACCGCCTACATACCTCGCTCTGCTAATCCTGTTACCAGTGGCTGCTGCC
AGTGGCGATAAGTCGTGTCTTACCGGGTTGGACTCAAGACGATAGTTACCGGATAAGGCGCAGCGGTCGG
GCTGAACGGGGGGTTCGTGCACACAGCCCAGCTTGGAGCGAACGACCTACACCGAACTGAGATACCTACA
GCGTGAGCTATGAGAAAGCGCCACGCTTCCCGAAGGGAGAAAGGCGGACAGGTATCCGGTAAGCGGCAGG
GTCGGAACAGGAGAGCGCACGAGGGAGCTTCCAGGGGGAAACGCCTGGTATCTTTATAGTCCTGTCGGGT
TTCGCCACCTCTGACTTGAGCGTCGATTTTTGTGATGCTCGTCAGGGGGGCGGAGCCTATGGAAAAACGC
CAGCAACGCGGCCTTTTTACGGTTCCTGGCCTTTTGCTGGCCTTTTGCTCACATGTTCTTTCCTGCGTTA
TCCCCTGATTCTGTGGATAACCGTATTACCGCCATGCAT
